>Addgene plasmid #71914 | pAC1417-pmax-4xNLS_PUFa_2xNLS_mCBPHAT | addgene partial sequence | sequence record 136854 | CMV-F 5'-CGCAAATGGGCGGTAGGCGTG-3'
AGGTCGTTTAGTGAACCGTCAGATCACTAGTAGCTTTATTGCGGTAGTTTATCACAGTTAAATTGCTAAC
GCAGTCAGTGCTCGACTGATCACAGGTAAGTATCAAGGTTACAAGACAGGTTTAAGGAGGCCAATAGAAA
CTGGGCTTGTCGAGACAGAGAAGATTCTTGCGTTTCTGATAGGCACCTATTGGTCTTACTGACATCCACT
TTGCCTTTCTCTCCACAGGGAAAAAACAATTGACAAGTTTGTACAAAAAAGCAGGCTCCGAATTCACCGG
TGCCGCCACCATGATCGATGGCGGAGGCGGATCTGATCCAAAAAAGAAGAGAAAGGTAGATCCAAAAAAG
AAGAGAAAGGTAGATCCAAAAAAGAAGAGAAAGGTAGGATCTACCGGATCTAGAAACGATGGTGGTGGTG
GAAGCGGGGGTGGGGGCAGCGGTGGAGGGGGAAGCGGGCGCGCCGGGATCCTCCCCCCCAAGAAAAAGAG
GAAGGTATCTAGAGGCCGCAGCCGCCTTTTGGAAGATTTTCGAAACAACCGGTACCCCAATTTACAACTG
CGGGAGATTGCTGGACATATAATGGAATTTTCCCAAGACCAGCATGGGTCCAGATTCATTCAGCTGAAAC
TGGAGCGTGCCACACCAGCTGAGCGCCAGCTTGTCTTCAATGAAATCCTCCAGGCTGCCTACCAACTCAT
GGTGGATGTGTTTGGTAATTACGTCATTCAGAAGTTCTTTGAATTTGGCAGTCTTGAACAGAAGCTGGCT
TTGGCAGAACGGATTCGAGGCCACGTCCTGTCATTGGCACTACAGATGTATGGCAGCCGTGTTATCGAGA
AAGCTCTTGAGTTTATTCCTTCAGACCAGCAGAATGAGATGGTTCGGGAACTAGATGGCCATGTCTTGAA
GTGTGTGAAA
