>Addgene plasmid #71914 | pAC1417-pmax-4xNLS_PUFa_2xNLS_mCBPHAT | addgene partial sequence | sequence record 136942 | EBV-rev 5'-GTGGTTTGTCCAAACTCATC-3'
TAGAATCGAGACCGAGGAGAGGGTTAGGGATAGGCTTACCTTCGAACCGCGGGCCCTCTAGACTCGAGCG
GCCGCCACTGTGCTGGATATCAACCACTTTGTACAAGAAAGCTGGGTCGAATTCTTAATTAACTAGATGT
TGAGGCAGAAGGGCACAGGGCATTTATTTTCTTGGCAGTGTTTGGCGTGGTAGCAGCAAAGAGCAATGAG
CTGCTTGCACACTGGGCATCCTCCATTAGTCTTGCGCTTGCAGCCCTTGGTGTGCTGCACGACTCGCTTC
ATCTTCTGGCAAGACGGCAGTGAGCAGTTGGCATTGCGACACTGGCAGGCATGCACCAGGGACTGGATGC
AGCGCTGGATGCTGAGACGCCGGGATTCCTGGGGGCTCTTGGACTGTGGCTCACCCTGACTGCTGCCCTC
ATCATCTAGGCCTAGCCCCCACTTCACCATCTTATGGGTGTGGCTCTTTGTGTTGTAGCAATTGATACAA
AGGTCATAGTCCTCACACACAGTGCAGTGCCAGCGTGTTTCCACATGGTGTTTGCACTCATTGCAGGTAT
AAACAAAGCGGTCCTGGCCCTGTGTGTGCAGCTCCACCAGCATGCACAGAGTGGACCATTTGGAGCGGCG
TAAGGAAGAGAATTCCCAGTGCTTGTCTCTGGCCAGGGTGAGGAAGGCATCTCGCCCATCCATGAGGTCA
CAGCTAAGCAGAGGATCAGGGTCCACGATGGGGGGCTGAGTGCTGATAACAGGCCCAGCATGCAGATGAA
TCACAAAGAATACCTCCTTGTGCTTCTCCATGGTGGCATACAGCTTCTGCGACAGGTCGTTGGAAACATT
GGGCATGCTGGGCTTCTTCTTGTTGGCGCGGCTAATGCTGCTTTTG
