[The description below was written by a language model from this plasmid's Addgene catalogue record.]
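Description:
pAC1417-pmax-4xNLS_PUFa_2xNLS_mCBPHAT is a mammalian expression plasmid built by Gateway cloning into the pAC90-pmax-DEST destination backbone. It is propagated in E. coli under kanamycin selection; the record does not state the origin of replication or copy number, and no mammalian selection marker is listed, which suggests use by transient transfection. No feature table accompanies the entry, so the layout described here rests on the catalogue fields alone.

The payload is a synthetic fusion protein expressed from a CAGGS promoter followed by a chimeric intron, a combination generally used to give strong, broadly active expression in mammalian cells. As the name indicates, the open reading frame begins with four nuclear localization signals, followed by PUFa, two further nuclear localization signals, and a C-terminal histone acetyltransferase (HAT) domain from CBP (the "m" prefix presumably denotes the mouse protein, though the record does not say so explicitly). PUFa is a Pumilio/FBF-type RNA-binding domain, a class of modular proteins that recognise a short, defined RNA sequence. The multiple localization signals direct the fusion to the nucleus.

The plasmid belongs to the Casilio system, a CRISPR-Cas9–Pumilio hybrid platform for gene regulation and genomic labeling. In that design, a guide RNA carrying PUF binding sites recruits PUF-tagged effectors to a Cas9-targeted locus. This construct supplies the effector module. It brings an acetyltransferase domain to the target site, which would be expected to support chromatin acetylation and transcriptional activation. It must be co-delivered with the corresponding Cas9 and guide RNA components, which this plasmid does not encode.
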