Addgene plasmid #71914: pAC1417-pmax-4xNLS_PUFa_2xNLS_mCBPHAT
Purpose: 4xNLS_PUFa_2xNLS_mCBPHAT in pmax expression vector
Depositing lab: Albert Cheng. Depositing organization: Jackson Laboratory. Publication: Casilio: a versatile CRISPR-Cas9-Pumilio hybrid for gene regulation and genomic labeling. Cheng AW, Jillette N, Lee P, Plaskon D, Fujiwara Y, Wang W, Taghbalout A, Wang H. Cell Res. 2016 Feb;26(2):254-7. doi: 10.1038/cr.2016.3. Epub 2016 Jan 15. PubMed 26768771.
Backbone
  Vector backbone: pAC90-pmax-DEST
  Vector type: Mammalian Expression
Growth in bacteria
  Bacterial resistance: Kanamycin, 50 μg/mL
  Growth temperature: 37°C
  Growth strain: DH5alpha
  Copy number: Unknown
Gene/Insert
  Gene/Insert name: 4xNLS_PUFa_2xNLS_mCBPHAT
  Species: Synthetic
  Promoter: CAGGS + chim intron
  Tag / fusion protein: mCBP HAT domain (C terminal on insert)
  Cloning method: Gateway Cloning
  Sequencing primers: 5′ gggcttgtcgagacagagaagat; 3′ ACCGAGGAGAGGGTTAGGGAT
Terms and licenses: Academic/Nonprofit Terms; Industry Terms: Not Available to Industry
Depositor comments: Please visit http://casil.io for more information, updates, and protocols.
How to cite: pAC1417-pmax-4xNLS_PUFa_2xNLS_mCBPHAT was a gift from Albert Cheng (Addgene plasmid # 71914)
