LOCUS       Exported 6656 bp ds-DNA circular SYN 13-MAY-2021
DEFINITION  4xNLS_PUFa_2xNLS_mCBPHAT in pmax expression vector.
ACCESSION   .
VERSION     .
KEYWORDS    pAC1417-pmax-4xNLS_PUFa_2xNLS_mCBPHAT
SOURCE      synthetic DNA construct
  ORGANISM  synthetic DNA construct
REFERENCE   1 (bases 1 to 6656)
  AUTHORS   Cheng AW, Jillette N, Lee P, Plaskon D, Fujiwara Y, Wang W,
            Taghbalout A, Wang H
  TITLE     Casilio: a versatile CRISPR-Cas9-Pumilio hybrid for gene regulation
            and genomic labeling.
  JOURNAL   Cell Res. 2016 Feb;26(2):254-7. doi: 10.1038/cr.2016.3. Epub 2016
            Jan 15.
  PUBMED    26768771
REFERENCE   2 (bases 1 to 6656)
  AUTHORS   .
  TITLE     Direct Submission
  JOURNAL   Exported May 13, 2021 from SnapGene Server 1.1.58
            http://www.snapgene.com
FEATURES             Location/Qualifiers
     source          1..6656
                     /organism="synthetic DNA construct"
                     /mol_type="other DNA"
     enhancer        138..517
                     /label=CMV enhancer
                     /note="human cytomegalovirus immediate early enhancer"
     promoter        518..721
                     /label=CMV promoter
                     /note="human cytomegalovirus (CMV) immediate early
                     promoter"
     primer_bind     672..692
                     /label=CMV-F
                     /note="Human CMV immediate early promoter, forward primer"
     intron          813..945
                     /label=chimeric intron
                     /note="chimera between introns from human beta-globin and
                     immunoglobulin heavy chain genes"
     protein_bind    960..984
                     /gene="mutant version of attB"
                     /label=attB1
                     /bound_moiety="BP Clonase(TM)"
                     /note="recombination site for the Gateway(R) BP reaction"
     CDS             1035..1055
                     /codon_start=1
                     /product="nuclear localization signal of SV40 (simian virus
                     40) large T antigen"
                     /label=SV40 NLS
                     /translation="PKKKRKV"
     CDS             1059..1079
                     /codon_start=1
                     /product="nuclear localization signal of SV40 (simian virus
                     40) large T antigen"
                     /label=SV40 NLS
                     /translation="PKKKRKV"
     CDS             1083..1103
                     /codon_start=1
                     /product="nuclear localization signal of SV40 (simian virus
                     40) large T antigen"
                     /label=SV40 NLS
                     /translation="PKKKRKV"
     CDS             1194..1214
                     /codon_start=1
                     /product="nuclear localization signal of SV40 (simian virus
                     40) large T antigen"
                     /label=SV40 NLS
                     /translation="PKKKRKV"
     CDS             2271..2291
                     /codon_start=1
                     /product="nuclear localization signal of SV40 (simian virus
                     40) large T antigen"
                     /label=SV40 NLS
                     /translation="PKKKRKV"
     CDS             2295..2315
                     /codon_start=1
                     /product="nuclear localization signal of SV40 (simian virus
                     40) large T antigen"
                     /label=SV40 NLS
                     /translation="PKKKRKV"
     regulatory      3996..4005
                     /regulatory_class="other"
                     /note="vertebrate consensus sequence for strong initiation
                     of translation (Kozak, 1987)"
     protein_bind    complement(4686..4710)
                     /gene="mutant version of attB"
                     /label=attB2
                     /bound_moiety="BP Clonase(TM)"
                     /note="recombination site for the Gateway(R) BP reaction"
     CDS             4763..4804
                     /codon_start=1
                     /product="epitope tag from simian virus 5"
                     /label=V5 tag
                     /translation="GKPIPNPLLGLDST"
     primer_bind     complement(4830..4849)
                     /label=EBV-rev
                     /note="SV40 polyA terminator, reverse primer"
     polyA_signal    4859..4940
                     /label=SV40 poly(A) signal
                     /note="SV40 polyadenylation signal"
     primer_bind     4884..4903
                     /label=SV40pA-R
                     /note="SV40 polyA, reverse primer"
     rep_origin      complement(5138..5725)
                     /direction=LEFT
                     /label=ori
                     /note="high-copy-number ColE1/pMB1/pBR322/pUC origin of
                     replication"
     primer_bind     complement(5218..5237)
                     /label=pBR322ori-F
                     /note="pBR322 origin, forward primer"
     CDS             complement(5806..6600)
                     /codon_start=1
                     /gene="aph(3')-II (or nptII)"
                     /product="aminoglycoside phosphotransferase from Tn5"
                     /label=NeoR/KanR
                     /note="confers resistance to neomycin, kanamycin, and G418
                     (Geneticin(R))"
                     /translation="MIEQDGLHAGSPAAWVERLFGYDWAQQTIGCSDAAVFRLSAQGRP
                     VLFVKTDLSGALNELQDEAARLSWLATTGVPCAAVLDVVTEAGRDWLLLGEVPGQDLLS
                     SHLAPAEKVSIMADAMRRLHTLDPATCPFDHQAKHRIERARTRMEAGLVDQDDLDEEHQ
                     GLAPAELFARLKASMPDGEDLVVTHGDACLPNIMVENGRFSGFIDCGRLGVADRYQDIA
                     LATRDIAEELGGEWADRFLVLYGIAAPDSQRIAFYRLLDEFF"
     primer_bind     complement(5917..5936)
                     /label=Neo-F
                     /note="Neomycin resistance gene, forward primer"
     primer_bind     6527..6546
                     /label=Neo-R
                     /note="Neomycin resistance gene, reverse primer"
ORIGIN
        1 tcaatattgg ccattagcca tattattcat tggttatata gcataaatca atattggcta
       61 ttggccattg catacgttgt atctatatca taatatgtac atttatattg gctcatgtcc
      121 aatatgaccg ccatgttggc attgattatt gactagttat taatagtaat caattacggg
      181 gtcattagtt catagcccat atatggagtt ccgcgttaca taacttacgg taaatggccc
      241 gcctggctga ccgcccaacg acccccgccc attgacgtca ataatgacgt atgttcccat
      301 agtaacgcca atagggactt tccattgacg tcaatgggtg gagtatttac ggtaaactgc
      361 ccacttggca gtacatcaag tgtatcatat gccaagtccg ccccctattg acgtcaatga
      421 cggtaaatgg cccgcctggc attatgccca gtacatgacc ttacgggact ttcctacttg
      481 gcagtacatc tacgtattag tcatcgctat taccatggtg atgcggtttt ggcagtacac
      541 caatgggcgt ggatagcggt ttgactcacg gggatttcca agtctccacc ccattgacgt
      601 caatgggagt ttgttttggc accaaaatca acgggacttt ccaaaatgtc gtaataaccc
      661 cgccccgttg acgcaaatgg gcggtaggcg tgtacggtgg gaggtctata taagcagagg
      721 tcgtttagtg aaccgtcaga tcactagtag ctttattgcg gtagtttatc acagttaaat
      781 tgctaacgca gtcagtgctc gactgatcac aggtaagtat caaggttaca agacaggttt
      841 aaggaggcca atagaaactg ggcttgtcga gacagagaag attcttgcgt ttctgatagg
      901 cacctattgg tcttactgac atccactttg cctttctctc cacagggaaa aaacaattga
      961 caagtttgta caaaaaagca ggctccgaat tcaccggtgc cgccaccatg atcgatggcg
     1021 gaggcggatc tgatccaaaa aagaagagaa aggtagatcc aaaaaagaag agaaaggtag
     1081 atccaaaaaa gaagagaaag gtaggatcta ccggatctag aaacgatggt ggtggtggaa
     1141 gcgggggtgg gggcagcggt ggagggggaa gcgggcgcgc cgggatcctc ccccccaaga
     1201 aaaagaggaa ggtatctaga ggccgcagcc gccttttgga agattttcga aacaaccggt
     1261 accccaattt acaactgcgg gagattgctg gacatataat ggaattttcc caagaccagc
     1321 atgggtccag attcattcag ctgaaactgg agcgtgccac accagctgag cgccagcttg
     1381 tcttcaatga aatcctccag gctgcctacc aactcatggt ggatgtgttt ggtaattacg
     1441 tcattcagaa gttctttgaa tttggcagtc ttgaacagaa gctggctttg gcagaacgga
     1501 ttcgaggcca cgtcctgtca ttggcactac agatgtatgg cagccgtgtt atcgagaaag
     1561 ctcttgagtt tattccttca gaccagcaga atgagatggt tcgggaacta gatggccatg
     1621 tcttgaagtg tgtgaaagat cagaatggca atcacgtggt tcagaaatgc attgaatgtg
     1681 tacagcccca gtctttgcaa tttatcatcg acgcgtttaa gggacaggta tttgccttat
     1741 ccacacatcc ttatggctgc cgagtgattc agagaatcct ggagcactgt ctccctgacc
     1801 agacactccc tattttagag gagcttcacc agcacacaga gcagctggta caggatcaat
     1861 atggaaatta tgtaatccaa catgtactgg agcacggtcg tcctgaggat aaaagcaaaa
     1921 ttgtagcaga aatccgaggc aatgtacttg tattgagtca gcacaaattt gcaagcaatg
     1981 ttgtggagaa gtgtgttact cacgcctcac gtacggagcg cgctgtgctc atcgacgagg
     2041 tgtgcaccat gaacgacggt ccccacagtg ccttatacac catgatgaag gaccagtatg
     2101 ccaactacgt ggtccagaag atgattgacg tggcggagcc aggccagcgg aagatcgtca
     2161 tgcataagat ccggccccac atcgcaactc ttcgtaagta cacctatggc aagcacattc
     2221 tggccaagct ggagaagtac tacatgaaga acggtgttga cttaggggac ccaaagaaga
     2281 agcgcaaagt ggatcctaaa aagaaaagaa aggtaggcgg ccgcggggga ggcggttccg
     2341 gtggcggcgg aagcggaggt ggaggatcag ggccggccat ctttaaaccc gaggagctac
     2401 gccaggcact tatgccaact ctagaagcac tctatcgaca ggacccagag tctttgcctt
     2461 ttcgtcagcc tgtagatcct cagctcctag gaatcccaga ttattttgat atagtgaaga
     2521 atcctatgga cctttctacc atcaaacgaa agctggacac agggcaatat caagaaccct
     2581 ggcagtatgt ggatgatgtc tggcttatgt tcaacaatgc gtggctatat aatcgtaaaa
     2641 cgtcccgtgt atataaattt tgcagtaaac ttgcagaggt ctttgaacaa gaaattgacc
     2701 ctgtcatgca gtctcttgga tattgctgtg gacgaaagta tgagttctcc ccacagactt
     2761 tgtgctgtta cggaaagcag ctgtgtacaa ttcctcgtga tgcagcctac tacagctatc
     2821 agaataggta tcatttctgt gagaagtgtt tcacagagat ccagggcgag aatgtgaccc
     2881 tgggtgacga cccttcccaa cctcagacga caatttccaa ggatcaattt gaaaagaaga
     2941 aaaatgatac cttagatcct gaaccttttg ttgactgcaa agagtgtggc cggaagatgc
     3001 atcagatttg tgttctacac tatgacatca tttggccttc aggttttgtg tgtgacaact
     3061 gtttgaagaa aactggcaga cctcggaaag aaaacaaatt cagtgctaag aggctgcaga
     3121 ccacacgatt gggaaaccac ttagaagaca gagtgaataa gtttttgcgg cgccagaatc
     3181 accctgaagc tggggaggtt tttgtcagag tggtggccag ctcagacaag actgtggagg
     3241 tcaagccggg aatgaagtca aggtttgtgg attctggaga gatgtcggaa tctttcccat
     3301 atcgtaccaa agcactcttt gcttttgagg agatcgatgg agtcgatgtg tgcttttttg
     3361 ggatgcatgt gcaagaatac ggctctgatt gccccccacc aaatacaagg cgtgtataca
     3421 tatcttatct ggacagtatt catttcttcc ggccccgctg cctccggaca gctgtttacc
     3481 atgagatcct catcggatat ctcgagtatg tgaagaaatt ggggtatgtg acaggacata
     3541 tttgggcctg tcccccaagt gaaggagatg actatatctt tcattgccac ccccctgacc
     3601 agaaaatccc caaaccaaaa cgactacagg agtggtacaa gaagatgctg gacaaggcgt
     3661 ttgcagagag gatcattaac gactataagg acatcttcaa acaagcgaac gaagacaggc
     3721 tcacgagtgc caaggagttg ccctattttg aaggagattt ctggcctaat gtgttggaag
     3781 aaagcattaa ggaactagaa caagaagaag aagaaaggaa aaaagaagag agtactgcag
     3841 cgagtgagac tcctgagggc agtcagggtg acagcaaaaa tgcgaagaaa aagaacaaca
     3901 agaagaccaa caaaaacaaa agcagcatta gccgcgccaa caagaagaag cccagcatgc
     3961 ccaatgtttc caacgacctg tcgcagaagc tgtatgccac catggagaag cacaaggagg
     4021 tattctttgt gattcatctg catgctgggc ctgttatcag cactcagccc cccatcgtgg
     4081 accctgatcc tctgcttagc tgtgacctca tggatgggcg agatgccttc ctcaccctgg
     4141 ccagagacaa gcactgggaa ttctcttcct tacgccgctc caaatggtcc actctgtgca
     4201 tgctggtgga gctgcacaca cagggccagg accgctttgt ttatacctgc aatgagtgca
     4261 aacaccatgt ggaaacacgc tggcactgca ctgtgtgtga ggactatgac ctttgtatca
     4321 attgctacaa cacaaagagc cacacccata agatggtgaa gtgggggcta ggcctagatg
     4381 atgagggcag cagtcagggt gagccacagt ccaagagccc ccaggaatcc cggcgtctca
     4441 gcatccagcg ctgcatccag tccctggtgc atgcctgcca gtgtcgcaat gccaactgct
     4501 cactgccgtc ttgccagaag atgaagcgag tcgtgcagca caccaagggc tgcaagcgca
     4561 agactaatgg aggatgccca gtgtgcaagc agctcattgc tctttgctgc taccacgcca
     4621 aacactgcca agaaaataaa tgccctgtgc ccttctgcct caacatctag ttaattaaga
     4681 attcgaccca gctttcttgt acaaagtggt tgatatccag cacagtggcg gccgctcgag
     4741 tctagagggc ccgcggttcg aaggtaagcc tatccctaac cctctcctcg gtctcgattc
     4801 tacgcgtacc ggttagcaat tgttttttcg atgagtttgg acaaaccaca actagaatgc
     4861 agtgaaaaaa atgctttatt tgtgaaattt gtgatgctat tgctttattt gtaaccatta
     4921 taagctgcaa taaacaagtt aacaacaaca attgcattca ttttatgttt caggttcagg
     4981 gggaggtgtg ggaggttttt taaagcaagt aaaacctcta caaatgtggt acttaagagg
     5041 gggagaccaa agggcgagac gttaaggcct cacgtgacat gtgagcaaaa ggccagcaaa
     5101 aggccaggaa ccgtaaaaag gccgcgttgc tggcgttttt ccataggctc cgcccccctg
     5161 acgagcatca caaaaatcga cgctcaagtc agaggtggcg aaacccgaca ggactataaa
     5221 gataccaggc gtttccccct ggaagctccc tcgtgcgctc tcctgttccg accctgccgc
     5281 ttaccggata cctgtccgcc tttctccctt cgggaagcgt ggcgctttct catagctcac
     5341 gctgtaggta tctcagttcg gtgtaggtcg ttcgctccaa gctgggctgt gtgcacgaac
     5401 cccccgttca gcccgaccgc tgcgccttat ccggtaacta tcgtcttgag tccaacccgg
     5461 taagacacga cttatcgcca ctggcagcag ccactggtaa caggattagc agagcgaggt
     5521 atgtaggcgg tgctacagag ttcttgaagt ggtggcctaa ctacggctac actagaagga
     5581 cagtatttgg tatctgcgct ctgctgaagc cagttacctt cggaaaaaga gttggtagct
     5641 cttgatccgg caaacaaacc acgctggtag cggtggtttt tttgtttgca agcagcagat
     5701 tacgcgcaga aaaaaaggat ctcaagaaga tcctttgatc ttttctacgg ggtctgacgc
     5761 tcagtggaac gaaaactcac gttaagggat tttggtcatg ccgtctcaga agaactcgtc
     5821 aagaaggcga tagaaggcga tgcgctgcga atcgggagcg gcgataccgt aaagcacgag
     5881 gaagcggtca gcccattcgc cgccaagctc ttcagcaata tcacgggtag ccaacgctat
     5941 gtcctgatag cggtccgcca cacccagccg gccacagtcg atgaatccag aaaagcggcc
     6001 attttccacc atgatattcg gcaagcaggc atcgccatgg gtcacgacga gatcctcgcc
     6061 gtcgggcatg ctcgccttga gcctggcgaa cagttcggct ggcgcgagcc cctgatgctc
     6121 ttcgtccaga tcatcctgat cgacaagacc ggcttccatc cgagtacgtg ctcgctcgat
     6181 gcgatgtttc gcttggtggt cgaatgggca ggtagccgga tcaagcgtat gcagccgccg
     6241 cattgcatca gccatgatgg atactttctc ggcaggagca aggtgagatg acaggagatc
     6301 ctgccccggc acttcgccca atagcagcca gtcccttccc gcttcagtga caacgtcgag
     6361 cacagctgcg caaggaacgc ccgtcgtggc cagccacgat agccgcgctg cctcgtcttg
     6421 cagttcattc agggcaccgg acaggtcggt cttgacaaaa agaaccgggc gcccctgcgc
     6481 tgacagccgg aacacggcgg catcagagca gccgattgtc tgttgtgccc agtcatagcc
     6541 gaatagcctc tccacccaag cggccggaga acctgcgtgc aatccatctt gttcaatcat
     6601 aatattattg aagcatttat cagggttcgt ctcgtcccgg tctcctccca tgcatg
//
